Addgene plasmid #64811: pIR196
Purpose: SPL9 expression in yeast
Depositing lab: Detlef Weigel. Depositing organization: Max Planck Institute for Developmental Biology. Publication: Temporal control of leaf complexity by miRNA-regulated licensing of protein complexes. Rubio-Somoza I, Zhou CM, Confraria A, Martinho C, von Born P, Baena-Gonzalez E, Wang JW, Weigel D. Curr Biol. 2014 Nov 17;24(22):2714-9. doi: 10.1016/j.cub.2014.09.058. Epub 2014 Nov 6. PubMed 25448000.
Backbone
  Vector backbone: pYES-DEST52
Growth in bacteria
  Bacterial resistance: Ampicillin, 100 μg/mL
  Growth temperature: 37°C
  Growth strain: DH5alpha
  Copy number: Unknown
Gene/Insert
  Gene/Insert name: SPL9
  Species: A. thaliana (mustard weed)
  Entrez Gene: SPL9 (a.k.a. AT2G42200, AtSPL9, T24P15.11, T24P15_11, squamosa promoter binding protein-like 9)
Terms and licenses: Academic/Nonprofit Terms; Industry Terms: Not Available to Industry
How to cite: pIR196 was a gift from Detlef Weigel (Addgene plasmid # 64811 ; http://n2t.net/addgene:64811 ; RRID:Addgene_64811)
