[The description below was written by a language model from this plasmid's Addgene catalogue record and pLannotate feature annotations shown in this document.]
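Description:
pIR196 is a yeast expression plasmid built on the Gateway destination vector pYES-DEST52, carrying the coding sequence of Arabidopsis thaliana SPL9 (SQUAMOSA promoter binding protein-like 9, AT2G42200), a transcription factor that binds a defined GTAC-containing consensus motif. It is an E. coli/S. cerevisiae shuttle vector of about 7.1 kb. In bacteria it is maintained through a high-copy ColE1/pUC-type origin and selected with ampicillin via the β-lactamase gene. In yeast it replicates episomally from the 2μ origin (an adjacent fragment of the 2μ plasmid's RAF1 gene is also annotated) and is selected by uracil prototrophy through URA3 with its own promoter, a marker that can also be counterselected with 5-FOA. An f1 origin allows single-stranded DNA production, and a short lacI fragment is a backbone remnant.

The SPL9 open reading frame sits between attB1 and attB2 sites, the scars left by Gateway recombination of an entry clone into the destination vector. Transcription is driven by the GAL1 promoter, which is regulated by Gal4 and induced by galactose, and is terminated by the CYC1 terminator. A T7 promoter lies between GAL1 and the insert. A V5 epitope tag follows attB2 on the same strand. It could label the C terminus of SPL9 for immunodetection if the insert lacks a stop codon and remains in frame, but the record does not confirm this. The stated purpose is SPL9 expression in yeast, and the associated study concerns miRNA-regulated protein complexes controlling leaf complexity, though the exact assay the plasmid was used in is not stated.
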