Features (pLannotate 1.2.2; 16 found; start..end, strand, type, name):
      2..443     +  promoter       GAL1 promoter: S. cerevisiae GAL1; inducible promoter, regulated by Gal4
    475..493     +  promoter       T7 promoter: promoter for bacteriophage T7 RNA polymerase
    511..535     +  protein_bind   attB1: mutant version of attB; recombination site for the Gateway® BP reaction BP Clonase™
    550..1674    +  CDS            SPL9: SPL9_ARATH - Experimental evidence at transcript level: Swiss-Prot protein existence level 2. Trans-acting factor that binds specifically to the consensus nucleotide sequence 5'-TNCGTACAA-3'. From Arabidopsis thaliana (Mouse-ear cress).
   1691..1715    -  protein_bind   attB2: mutant version of attB; recombination site for the Gateway® BP reaction BP Clonase™
   1738..1779    +  CDS            V5 tag: epitope tag from simian virus 5
   1840..2087    +  terminator     CYC1 terminator: S. cerevisiae CYC1; transcription terminator for CYC1
   2099..2152    -  CDS            lacI (fragment): lac repressor; lacI; The lac repressor binds to the lac operator to inhibit transcription in E. coli. This inhibition can be relieved by adding lactose or isopropyl-β-D-thiogalactopyranoside (IPTG).
   2335..2923    -  rep_origin     ori: high-copy-number ColE1/pMB1/pBR322/pUC origin of replication
   3094..3954    -  CDS            AmpR: β-lactamase; bla; confers resistance to ampicillin, carbenicillin, and related antibiotics
   3955..3971    -  promoter       AmpR promoter (fragment): bla
   4050..4853    -  CDS            URA3: orotidine-5'-phosphate decarboxylase, required for uracil biosynthesis; S. cerevisiae URA3; yeast auxotrophic marker, counterselectable with 5-fluoroorotic acid (5-FOA)
   4854..5069    -  promoter       URA3 promoter: S. cerevisiae URA3
   5094..5519    +  CDS            RAF1 (fragment): RAF_YEAST - Experimental evidence at transcript level: Swiss-Prot protein existence level 2. Antagonizes transcriptional repression of recombinase FLP by REP1-REP2. May play a role in plasmid partitioning. From Saccharomyces cerevisiae (strain ATCC 204508 / S288c) (Baker's yeast).
   5673..6553    -  rep_origin     2μ ori: yeast 2μ plasmid origin of replication
   6622..7077    -  rep_origin     f1 ori (sequence partly withheld): f1 bacteriophage origin of replication; arrow indicates direction of (+) strand synthesis
>Addgene plasmid #64811 | pIR196 | addgene full sequence | sequence record 122730 | Addgene assembled full plasmid sequence
ACGGATTAGAAGCCGCCGAGCGGGTGACAGCCCTCCGAAGGAAGACTCTCCTCCGTGCGTCCTCGTCTTC
ACCGGTCGCGTTCCTGAAACGCAGATGTGCCTCGCGCCGCACTGCTCCGAACAATAAAGATTCTACAATA
CTAGCTTTTATGGTTATGAAGAGGAAAAATTGGCAGTAACCTGGCCCCACAAACCTTCAAATGAACGAAT
CAAATTAACAACCATAGGATGATAATGCGATTAGTTTTTTAGCCTTATTTCTGGGGTAATTAATCAGCGA
AGCGATGATTTTTGATCTATTAACAGATATATAAATGCAAAAACTGCATAACCACTTTAACTAATACTTT
CAACATTTTCGGTTTGTATTACTTCTTATTCAAATGTAATAAAAGTATCAACAAAAAATTGTTAATATAC
CTCTATACTTTAACGTCAAGGAGAAAAAACCCCGGATCGGACTACTAGCAGCTGTAATACGACTCACTAT
AGGGAATATTAAGCTATCAAACAAGTTTGTACAAAAAAGCAGGCTCCGAATTCGCCCTTATGGAGATGGG
TTCCAACTCGGGTCCGGGTCATGGTCCGGGTCAGGCAGAGTCGGGTGGTTCCTCCACTGAGTCATCCTCT
TTCAGTGGAGGGCTCATGTTTGGCCAGAAGATCTACTTCGAGGACGGTGGTGGTGGATCCGGGTCTTCTT
CCTCAGGTGGTCGTTCAAACAGACGTGTCCGTGGAGGCGGGTCGGGTCAGTCGGGTCAGATACCAAGGTG
CCAAGTGGAAGGTTGTGGGATGGATCTAACCAATGCAAAAGGTTATTACTCGAGACACCGAGTTTGTGGA
GTGCACTCTAAAACACCTAAAGTCACTGTGGCTGGTATCGAACAGAGGTTTTGTCAACAGTGCAGCAGGT
TTCATCAGCTTCCGGAATTTGACCTAGAGAAAAGGAGTTGCCGCAGGAGACTCGCTGGTCATAATGAGCG
ACGAAGGAAGCCACAGCCTGCGTCTCTCTCTGTGTTAGCTTCTCGTTACGGGAGGATCGCACCTTCGCTT
TACGAAAATGGTGATGCTGGAATGAATGGAAGCTTTCTTGGGAACCAAGAGATAGGATGGCCAAGTTCAA
GAACATTGGATACAAGAGTGATGAGGCGGCCAGTGTCGTCACCGTCATGGCAGATCAATCCAATGAATGT
ATTTAGTCAAGGTTCAGTTGGTGGAGGAGGGACAAGCTTCTCATCTCCAGAGATTATGGACACTAAACTA
GAGAGCTACAAGGGAATTGGCGACTCAAACTGCGCCTTAAGCTTGTTAAGCAATCCACATCAACCACATG
ACAACAACAACAACAACAACAACAACAACAACAACAACAACAATACATGGCGAGCTTCTTCAGGTTTTGG
CCCGATGACGGTTACAATGGCTCAACCACCACCTGCACCTAGCCAGCATCAGTATCTGAACCCGCCTTGG
GTATTCAAGGACAATGATAATGATATGTCTCCTGTTTTGAATTTAGGTCGATACACCGAGCCAGATAATT
GTCAGATAAGTAGTGGCACGGCAATGGGTGAGTTCGAGTTATCTGATCACCATCATCAAAGTAGGAGACA
GTACATGGAAGATGAGAACACAAGGGCTTATGACTCTTCTTCTCACCATACCAACTGGTCTCTCTGAAAG
GGCGAATTCGACCCAGCTTTCTTGTACAAAGTGGTTCGATCTAGAGGGCCCTTCGAAGGTAAGCCTATCC
CTAACCCTCTCCTCGGTCTCGATTCTACGCGTACCGGTCATCATCACCATCACCATTGAGTTTAAACCCG
CTGATCCTAGAGGGCCGCATCATGTAATTAGTTATGTCACGCTTACATTCACGCCCTCCCCCCACATCCG
CTCTAACCGAAAAGGAAGGAGTTAGACAACCTGAAGTCTAGGTCCCTATTTATTTTTTTATAGTTATGTT
AGTATTAAGAACGTTATTTATATTTCAAATTTTTCTTTTTTTTCTGTACAGACGCGTGTACGCATGTAAC
ATTATACTGAAAACCTTGCTTGAGAAGGTTTTGGGACGCTCGAAGGCTTTAATTTGCAAGCTGCGGCCCT
GCATTAATGAATCGGCCAACGCGCGGGGAGAGGCGGTTTGCGTATTGGGCGCTCTTCCGCTTCCTCGCTC
ACTGACTCGCTGCGCTCGGTCGTTCGGCTGCGGCGAGCGGTATCAGCTCACTCAAAGGCGGTAATACGGT
TATCCACAGAATCAGGGGATAACGCAGGAAAGAACATGTGAGCAAAAGGCCAGCAAAAGCCCAGGAACCG
TAAAAAGGCCGCGTTGCTGGCGTTTTTCCATAGGCTCCGCCCCCCTGACGAGCATCACAAAAATCGACGC
TCAAGTCAGAGGTGGCGAAACCCGACAGGACTATAAAGATACCAGGCGTTTCCCCCTGGAAGCTCCCTCG
TGCGCTCTCCTGTTCCGACCCTGCCGCTTACCGGATACCTGTCCGCCTTTCTCCCTTCGGGAAGCGTGGC
GCTTTCTCATAGCTCACGCTGTAGGTATCTCAGTTCGGTGTAGGTCGTTCGCTCCAAGCTGGGCTGTGTG
CACGAACCCCCCGTTCAGCCCGACCGCTGCGCCTTATCCGGTAACTATCGTCTTGAGTCCAACCCGGTAA
GACACGACTTATCGCCACTGGCAGCAGCCACTGGTAACAGGATTAGCAGAGCGAGGTATGTAGGCGGTGC
TACAGAGTTCTTGAAGTGGTGGCCTAACTACGGCTACACTAGAAGGACAGTATTTGGTATCTGCGCTCTG
CTGAAGCCAGTTACCTTCGGAAAAAGAGTTGGTAGCTCTTGATCCGGCAAACAAACCACCGCTGGTAGCG
GTGGTTTTTTTGTTTGCAAGCAGCAGATTACGCGCAGAAAAAAAGGATCTCAAGAAGATCCTTTGATCTT
TTCTACGGGGTCTGACGCTCAGTGGAACGAAAACTCACGTTAAGGGATTTTGGTCATGAGATTATCAAAA
AGGATCTTCACCTAGATCCTTTTAAATTAAAAATGAAGTTTTAAATCAATCTAAAGTATATATGAGTAAA
CTTGGTCTGACAGTTACCAATGCTTAATCAGTGAGGCACCTATCTCAGCGATCTGTCTATTTCGTTCATC
CATAGTTGCCTGACTCCCCGTCGTGTAGATAACTACGATACGGGAGCGCTTACCATCTGGCCCCAGTGCT
GCAATGATACCGCGAGACCCACGCTCACCGGCTCCAGATTTATCAGCAATAAACCAGCCAGCCGGAAGGG
CCGAGCGCAGAAGTGGTCCTGCAACTTTATCCGCCTCCATCCAGTCTATTAATTGTTGCCGGGAAGCTAG
AGTAAGTAGTTCGCCAGTTAATAGTTTGCGCAACGTTGTTGGCATTGCTACAGGCATCGTGGTGTCACTC
TCGTCGTTTGGTATGGCTTCATTCAGCTCCGGTTCCCAACGATCAAGGCGAGTTACATGATCCCCCATGT
TGTGCAAAAAAGCGGTTAGCTCCTTCGGTCCTCCGATCGTTGTCAGAAGTAAGTTGGCCGCAGTGTTATC
ACTCATGGTTATGGCAGCACTGCATAATTCTCTTACTGTCATGCCATCCGTAAGATGCTTTTCTGTGACT
GGTGAGTACTCAACCAAGTCATTCTGAGAATAGTGTATGCGGCGACCGAGTTGCTCTTGCCCGGCGTCAA
TACGGGATAATAGTGTATCACATAGCAGAACTTTAAAAGTGCTCATCATTGGAAAACGTTCTTCGGGGCG
AAAACTCTCAAGGATCTTACCGCTGTTGAGATCCAGTTCGATGTAACCCACTCGTGCACCCAACTGATCT
TCAGCATCTTTTACTTTCACCAGCGTTTCTGGGTGAGCAAAAACAGGAAGGCAAAATGCCGCAAAAAAGG
GAATAAGGGCGACACGGAAATGTTGAATACTCATACTCTTCCTTTTTCAATGGGTAATAACTGATATAAT
TAAATTGAAGCTCTAATTTGTGAGTTTAGTATACATGCATTTACTTATAATACAGTTTTTTAGTTTTGCT
GGCCGCATCTTCTCAAATATGCTTCCCAGCCTGCTTTTCTGTAACGTTCACCCTCTACCTTAGCATCCCT
TCCCTTTGCAAATAGTCCTCTTCCAACAATAATAATGTCAGATCCTGTAGAGACCACATCATCCACGGTT
CTATACTGTTGACCCAATGCGTCTCCCTTGTCATCTAAACCCACACCGGGTGTCATAATCAACCAATCGT
AACCTTCATCTCTTCCACCCATGTCTCTTTGAGCAATAAAGCCGATAACAAAATCTTTGTCGCTCTTCGC
AATGTCAACAGTACCCTTAGTATATTCTCCAGTAGATAGGGAGCCCTTGCATGACAATTCTGCTAACATC
AAAAGGCCTCTAGGTTCCTTTGTTACTTCTTCTGCCGCCTGCTTCAAACCGCTAACAATACCTGGGCCCA
CCACACCGTGTGCATTCGTAATGTCTGCCCATTCTGCTATTCTGTATACACCCGCAGAGTACTGCAATTT
GACTGTATTACCAATGTCAGCAAATTTTCTGTCTTCGAAGAGTAAAAAATTGTACTTGGCGGATAATGCC
TTTAGCGGCTTAACTGTGCCCTCCATGGAAAAATCAGTCAAGATATCCACATGTGTTTTTAGTAAACAAA
TTTTGGGACCTAATGCTTCAACTAACTCCAGTAATTCCTTGGTGGTACGAACATCCAATGAAGCACACAA
GTTTGTTTGCTTTTCGTGCATGATATTAAATAGCTTGGCAGCAACAGGACTAGGATGAGTAGCAGCACGT
TCCTTATATGTAGCTTTCGACATGATTTATCTTCGTTTCCTGCAGGTTTTTGTTCTGTGCAGTTGGGTTA
AGAATACTGGGCAATTTCATGTTTCTTCAACACTACATATGCGTATATATACCAATCTAAGTCTGTGCTC
CTTCCTTCGTTCTTCCTTCTGTTCGGAGATTACCGAATCAAAAAAATTTCAAAGAAACCGAAATCAAAAA
AAAGAATAAAAAAAAAATGATGAATTGAATTGAAAAGCTAGCTTATCGATGATAAGCTGTCAAAGATGAG
AATTAATTCCACGGACTATAGACTATACTAGATACTCCGTCTACTGTACGATACACTTCCGCTCAGGTCC
TTGTCCTTTAACGAGGCCTTACCACTCTTTTGTTACTCTATTGATCCAGCTCAGCAAAGGCAGTGTGATC
TAAGATTCTATCTTCGCGATGTAGTAAAACTAGCTAGACCGAGAAAGAGACTAGAAATGCAAAAGGCACT
TCTACAATGGCTGCCATCATTATTATCCGATGTGACGCTGCAGCTTCTCAATGATATTCGAATACGCTTT
GAGGAGATACAGCCTAATATCCGACAAACTGTTTTACAGATTTACGATCGTACTTGTTACCCATCATTGA
ATTTTGAACATCCGAACCTGGGAGTTTTCCCTGAAACAGATAGTATATTTGAACCTGTATAATAATATAT
AGTCTAGCGCTTTACGGAAGACAATGTATGTATTTCGGTTCCTGGAGAAACTATTGCATCTATTGCATAG
GTAATCTTGCACGTCGCATCCCCGGTTCATTTTCTGCGTTTCCATCTTGCACTTCAATAGCATATCTTTG
TTAACGAAGCATCTGTGCTTCATTTTGTAGAACAAAAATGCAACGCGAGAGCGCTAATTTTTCAAACAAA
GAATCTGAGCTGCATTTTTACAGAACAGAAATGCAACGCGAAAGCGCTATTTTACCAACGAAGAATCTGT
GCTTCATTTTTGTAAAACAAAAATGCAACGCGACGAGAGCGCTAATTTTTCAAACAAAGAATCTGAGCTG
CATTTTTACAGAACAGAAATGCAACGCGAGAGCGCTATTTTACCAACAAAGAATCTATACTTCTTTTTTG
TTCTACAAAAATGCATCCCGAGAGCGCTATTTTTCTAACAAAGCATCTTAGATTACTTTTTTTCTCCTTT
GTGCGCTCTATAATGCAGTCTCTTGATAACTTTTTGCACTGTAGGTCCGTTAAGGTTAGAAGAAGGCTAC
TTTGGTGTCTATTTTCTCTTCCATAAAAAAAGCCTGACTCCACTTCCCGCGTTTACTGATTACTAGCGAA
GCTGCGGGTGCATTTTTTCAAGATAAAGGCATCCCCGATTATATTCTATACCGATGTGGATTGCGCATAC
TTTGTGAACAGAAAGTGATAGCGTTGATGATTCTTCATTGGTCAGAAAATTATGAACGGTTTCTTCTATT
TTGTCTCTATATACTACGTATAGGAAATGTTTACATTTTCGTATTGTTTTCGATTCACTCTATGAATAGT
TCTTACTACAATTTTTTTGTCTAAAGAGTAATACTAGAGATAAACATAAAAAATGTAGAGGTCGAGTTTA
GATGCAAGTTCAAGGAGCGAAAGGTGGATGGGTAGGTTATATAGGGATATAGCACAGAGATATATAGCAA
AGAGATACTTTTGAGCAATGTTTGTGGAAGCGGTATTCGCAATGGGAAGCTCC
[37 nt withheld, positions 6564-6600]
A
[37 nt withheld, positions 6602-6638]
ATTTTGTTAAAATTCGCGTTAAATTTTTGTTAAATCAGCTCATTTTTTAACGAATAGCCCGAAATCGGCA
AAATCCCTTATAAATCAAAAGAATAGACCGAGATAGGGTTGAGTGTTGTTCCAGTTTCCAACAAGAGTCC
ACTATTAAAGAACGTGGACTCCAACGTCAAAGGGCGAAAAAGG
[39 nt withheld, positions 6822-6860]
T
[35 nt withheld, positions 6862-6896]
GTAAATCGGAAGGGTAAACGGATGCCCCCATTTAGAGCTTGACGGGGAAAGCCGGCG
[41 nt withheld, positions 6954-6994]
GGCTAGGGCGGTGGGAAGTGTAGGGGTCACGCTGGGCGTAACCACCACACCCGCCGCGCTTAATGGGGCG
CTACAGGGCGCGTGGGGATGATCCACTAGT
