>Addgene plasmid #64811 | pIR196 | addgene partial sequence | sequence record 122725 | GAL1 5'-AATATACCTCTATACTTTAACGTC-3'
AACCCCGGATCGGACTACTAGCAGCTGTAATACGACTCACTATAGGGAATATTAAGCTATCAAACAAGTT
TGTACAAAAAAGCAGGCTCCGAATTCGCCCTTATGGAGATGGGTTCCAACTCGGGTCCGGGTCATGGTCC
GGGTCAGGCAGAGTCGGGTGGTTCCTCCACTGAGTCATCCTCTTTCAGTGGAGGGCTCATGTTTGGCCAG
AAGATCTACTTCGAGGACGGTGGTGGTGGATCCGGGTCTTCTTCCTCAGGTGGTCGTTCAAACAGACGTG
TCCGTGGAGGCGGGTCGGGTCAGTCGGGTCAGATACCAAGGTGCCAAGTGGAAGGTTGTGGGATGGATCT
AACCAATGCAAAAGGTTATTACTCGAGACACCGAGTTTGTGGAGTGCACTCTAAAACACCTAAAGTCACT
GTGGCTGGTATCGAACAGAGGTTTTGTCAACAGTGCAGCAGGTTTCATCAGCTTCCGGAATTTGACCTAG
AGAAAAGGAGTTGCCGCAGGAGACTCGCTGGTCATAATGAGCGACGAAGGAAGCCACAGCCTGCGTCTCT
CTCTGTGTTAGCTTCTCGTTACGGGAGGATCGCACCTTCGCTTTACGAAAATGGTGATGCTGGAATGAAT
GGAAGCTTTCTTGGGAACCAAGAGATAGGATGGCCAAGTTCAAGAACATTGGATACAAGAGTGATGAGGC
GGCCAGTGTCGTCACCGTCATGGCAGATCAATCCAATGAATGTATTTAGTCAAGGTTCAGTTGGTGGAGG
AGGGACAAGCTTCTCATCTCCAGAGATTATGGACACTAAACTAGAGAGCTACAAGGGAATTGGCGACTCA
AACTGCGCCTTAAGCTTGTTAAGCAATCCACATCAACCACATGACAACAACAACAACAACAACAACAACA
ACAACAACAACAACAATACATGGCGAGCTTCTTCAGGTTTTGGCCCGATGACGGTTACAATGGCTCAACC
ACCACCTGCACCTAGCCAGCATCAGTATCTGAACCCGCCTTGGGTATTCAAGGACAATGATAATGATATG
TCTCCTGTTTTGAATTTAGGTCGATACACCGAGCCAGATAATTGTCAGA
