>Addgene plasmid #64811 | pIR196 | addgene partial sequence | sequence record 122729 | CYC1 5'-GCGTGAATGTAAGCGTGAC-3'
ATGCGGCCCTCTAGGATCAGCGGGTTTAAACTCAATGGTGATGGTGATGATGACCGGTACGCGTAGAATC
GAGACCGAGGAGAGGGTTAGGGATAGGCTTACCTTCGAAGGGCCCTCTAGATCGAACCACTTTGTACAAG
AAAGCTGGGTCGAATTCGCCCTTTCAGAGAGACCAGTTGGTATGGTGAGAAGAAGAGTCATAAGCCCTTG
TGTTCTCATCTTCCATGTACTGTCTCCTACTTTGATGATGGTGATCAGATAACTCGAACTCACCCATTGC
CGTGCCACTACTTATCTGACAATTATCTGGCTCGGTGTATCGACCTAAATTCAAAACAGGAGACATATCA
TTATCATTGTCCTTGAATACCCAAGGCGGGTTCAGATACTGATGCTGGCTAGGTGCAGGTGGTGGTTGAG
CCATTGTAACCGTCATCGGGCCAAAACCTGAAGAAGCTCGCCATGTATTGTTGTTGTTGTTGTTGTTGTT
GTTGTTGTTGTTGTTGTTGTCATGTGGTTGATGTGGATTGCTTAACAAGCTTAAGGCGCAGTTTGAGTCG
CCAATTCCCTTGTAGCTCTCTAGTTTAGTGTCCATAATCTCTGGAGATGAGAAGCTTGTCCCTCCTCCAC
CAACTGAACCTTGACTAAATACATTCATTGGATTGATCTGCCATGACGGTGACGACACTGGCCGCCTCAT
CACTCTTGTATCCAATGTTCTTGAACTTGGCCATCCTATCTCTTGGTTCCCAAGAAAGCTTCCATTCATT
CCAGCATCACCATTTTCGTAAAGCGAAGGTGCGATCCTCCCGTAACGAGAAGCTAACACAGAGAGAGACG
CAGGCTGTGGCTTCCTTCGTCGCTCATTATGACCAGCGAGTCTCCTGCGGCAACTCCTTTTCTCTAGGTC
AAATT
